LOCUS       Exported 7034 bp ds-DNA circular SYN 12-MAY-2021
DEFINITION  Expresses N-terminus to aa270 of Cre recombinase fused to ABI CID.
ACCESSION   .
VERSION     .
KEYWORDS    pBW2661_pCAG-PV1-iCre-N270-L1-ABI-NLS-BGHpA
SOURCE      synthetic DNA construct
  ORGANISM  synthetic DNA construct
REFERENCE   1 (bases 1 to 7034)
  AUTHORS   Weinberg BH, Cho JH, Agarwal Y, Pham NTH, Caraballo LD, Walkosz M,
            Ortega C, Trexler M, Tague N, Law B, Benman WKJ, Letendre J, Beal J
            , Wong WW
  TITLE     High-performance chemical- and light-inducible recombinases in
            mammalian cells and mice
  JOURNAL   Nature Communications (2019) volume 10, Article number: 4845
REFERENCE   2 (bases 1 to 7034)
  AUTHORS   .
  TITLE     Direct Submission
  JOURNAL   Exported May 12, 2021 from SnapGene Server 1.1.58
            http://www.snapgene.com
FEATURES             Location/Qualifiers
     source          1..7034
                     /organism="synthetic DNA construct"
                     /mol_type="other DNA"
     enhancer        1..380
                     /label=CMV enhancer
                     /note="human cytomegalovirus immediate early enhancer"
     promoter        382..660
                     /label=chicken beta-actin promoter
     intron          661..1677
                     /label=chimeric intron
                     /note="chimera between introns from chicken beta-actin and
                     rabbit beta-globin"
     primer_bind     1601..1623
                     /label=pCAGGS-5
                     /note="Chimeric intron in CAG promoter, forward primer"
     primer_bind     1685..1704
                     /label=pCAG-F
                     /note="Rabbit beta-globin intron, for pCAG plasmids,
                     forward primer"
     CDS             3555..3578
                     /codon_start=1
                     /product="FLAG(R) epitope tag, followed by an enterokinase
                     cleavage site"
                     /label=FLAG
                     /translation="DYKDDDDK"
     CDS             3579..3599
                     /codon_start=1
                     /product="nuclear localization signal of SV40 (simian virus
                     40) large T antigen"
                     /label=SV40 NLS
                     /translation="PKKKRKV"
     polyA_signal    3609..3833
                     /label=bGH poly(A) signal
                     /note="bovine growth hormone polyadenylation signal"
     primer_bind     complement(4073..4092)
                     /label=Bglob-pA-R
                     /note="Rabbit beta-globin polyA region, reverse primer"
     polyA_signal    4138..4193
                     /label=-beta-globin poly(A) signal
                     /note="rabbit beta-globin polyadenylation signal (Gil and
                     Proudfoot, 1987)"
     primer_bind     complement(4192..4211)
                     /label=rbglobpA-R
                     /note="Rabbit beta-globin polyA, reverse primer. Also
                     called rb-glob-pA-term-R"
     primer_bind     complement(4554..4570)
                     /label=M13 rev
                     /note="common sequencing primer, one of multiple similar
                     variants"
     primer_bind     complement(4554..4570)
                     /label=M13 Reverse
                     /note="In lacZ gene. Also called M13-rev"
     primer_bind     complement(4567..4589)
                     /label=M13/pUC Reverse
                     /note="In lacZ gene"
     protein_bind    4578..4594
                     /label=lac operator
                     /bound_moiety="lac repressor encoded by lacI"
                     /note="The lac repressor binds to the lac operator to
                     inhibit transcription in E. coli. This inhibition can be
                     relieved by adding lactose or
                     isopropyl-beta-D-thiogalactopyranoside (IPTG)."
     promoter        complement(4602..4632)
                     /label=lac promoter
                     /note="promoter for the E. coli lac operon"
     protein_bind    4647..4668
                     /label=CAP binding site
                     /bound_moiety="E. coli catabolite activator protein"
                     /note="CAP binding activates transcription in the presence
                     of cAMP."
     rep_origin      4753..4887
                     /label=SV40 ori
                     /note="SV40 origin of replication"
     primer_bind     4814..4833
                     /label=SV40pro-F
                     /note="SV40 promoter/origin, forward primer"
     polyA_signal    4907..5041
                     /label=SV40 poly(A) signal
                     /note="SV40 polyadenylation signal"
     primer_bind     complement(4944..4963)
                     /label=SV40pA-R
                     /note="SV40 polyA, reverse primer"
     primer_bind     4998..5017
                     /label=EBV-rev
                     /note="SV40 polyA terminator, reverse primer"
     primer_bind     complement(5109..5126)
                     /label=L4440
                     /note="L4440 vector, forward primer"
     rep_origin      complement(5280..5868)
                     /direction=LEFT
                     /label=ori
                     /note="high-copy-number ColE1/pMB1/pBR322/pUC origin of
                     replication"
     primer_bind     complement(5360..5379)
                     /label=pBR322ori-F
                     /note="pBR322 origin, forward primer"
     CDS             complement(6039..6899)
                     /codon_start=1
                     /gene="bla"
                     /product="beta-lactamase"
                     /label=AmpR
                     /note="confers resistance to ampicillin, carbenicillin, and
                     related antibiotics"
                     /translation="MSIQHFRVALIPFFAAFCLPVFAHPETLVKVKDAEDQLGARVGYI
                     ELDLNSGKILESFRPEERFPMMSTFKVLLCGAVLSRIDAGQEQLGRRIHYSQNDLVEYS
                     PVTEKHLTDGMTVRELCSAAITMSDNTAANLLLTTIGGPKELTAFLHNMGDHVTRLDRW
                     EPELNEAIPNDERDTTMPVAMATTLRKLLTGELLTLASRQQLIDWMEADKVAGPLLRSA
                     LPAGWFIADKSGAGERGSRGIIAALGPDGKPSRIVVIYTTGSQATMDERNRQIAEIGAS
                     LIKHW"
     primer_bind     6662..6681
                     /label=Amp-R
                     /note="Ampicillin resistance gene, reverse primer"
     promoter        complement(6900..7004)
                     /gene="bla"
                     /label=AmpR promoter
ORIGIN
        1 gacattgatt attgactagt tattaatagt aatcaattac ggggtcatta gttcatagcc
       61 catatatgga gttccgcgtt acataactta cggtaaatgg cccgcctggc tgaccgccca
      121 acgacccccg cccattgacg tcaataatga cgtatgttcc catagtaacg ccaataggga
      181 ctttccattg acgtcaatgg gtggagtatt tacggtaaac tgcccacttg gcagtacatc
      241 aagtgtatca tatgccaagt acgcccccta ttgacgtcaa tgacggtaaa tggcccgcct
      301 ggcattatgc ccagtacatg accttatggg actttcctac ttggcagtac atctacgtat
      361 tagtcatcgc tattaccatg gtcgaggtga gccccacgtt ctgcttcact ctccccatct
      421 cccccccctc cccaccccca attttgtatt tatttatttt ttaattattt tgtgcagcga
      481 tgggggcggg gggggggggg ggggcgcgcg ccaggcgggg cggggcgggg cgaggggcgg
      541 ggcggggcga ggcggagagg tgcggcggca gccaatcaga gcggcgcgct ccgaaagttt
      601 ccttttatgg cgaggcggcg gcggcggcgg ccctataaaa agcgaagcgc gcggcgggcg
      661 ggagtcgctg cgcgctgcct tcgccccgtg ccccgctccg ccgccgcctc gcgccgcccg
      721 ccccggctct gactgaccgc gttactccca caggtgagcg ggcgggacgg cccttctcct
      781 ccgggctgta attagcgctt ggtttaatga cggcttgttt cttttctgtg gctgcgtgaa
      841 agccttgagg ggctccggga gggccctttg tgcgggggga gcggctcggg gggtgcgtgc
      901 gtgtgtgtgt gcgtggggag cgccgcgtgc ggctccgcgc tgcccggcgg ctgtgagcgc
      961 tgcgggcgcg gcgcggggct ttgtgcgctc cgcagtgtgc gcgaggggag cgcggccggg
     1021 ggcggtgccc cgcggtgcgg ggggggctgc gaggggaaca aaggctgcgt gcggggtgtg
     1081 tgcgtggggg ggtgagcagg gggtgtgggc gcgtcggtcg ggctgcaacc ccccctgcac
     1141 ccccctcccc gagttgctga gcacggcccg gcttcgggtg cggggctccg tacggggcgt
     1201 ggcgcggggc tcgccgtgcc gggcgggggg tggcggcagg tgggggtgcc gggcggggcg
     1261 gggccgcctc gggccgggga gggctcgggg gaggggcgcg gcggcccccg gagcgccggc
     1321 ggctgtcgag gcgcggcgag ccgcagccat tgccttttat ggtaatcgtg cgagagggcg
     1381 cagggacttc ctttgtccca aatctgtgcg gagccgaaat ctgggaggcg ccgccgcacc
     1441 ccctctagcg ggcgcggggc gaagcggtgc ggcgccggca ggaaggaaat gggcggggag
     1501 ggccttcgtg cgtcgccgcg ccgccgtccc cttctccctc tccagcctcg gggctgtccg
     1561 cggggggacg gctgccttcg ggggggacgg ggcagggcgg ggttcggctt ctggcgtgtg
     1621 accggcggct ctagagcctc tgctaaccat gttcatgcct tcttcttttt cctacagctc
     1681 ctgggcaacg tgctggttat tgtgctgtct catcattttg gcaaagaatt gattaattcg
     1741 agcgaaggcg cgcccattac tcgcatccat tctcaggctg tctcgtctcg tctcgcacgc
     1801 gtgccgccac catgtccaac ctgctgactg tgcaccaaaa cctgcctgcc ctccctgtgg
     1861 atgccacctc tgatgaagtc aggaagaacc tgatggacat gttcagggac aggcaggcct
     1921 tctctgaaca cacctggaag atgctcctgt ctgtgtgcag atcctgggct gcctggtgca
     1981 agctgaacaa caggaaatgg ttccctgctg aacctgagga tgtgagggac tacctcctgt
     2041 acctgcaagc cagaggcctg gctgtgaaga ccatccaaca gcacctgggc cagctcaaca
     2101 tgctgcacag gagatctggc ctgcctcgcc cttctgactc caatgctgtg tccctggtga
     2161 tgaggagaat cagaaaggag aatgtggatg ctggggagag agccaagcag gccctggcct
     2221 ttgaacgcac tgactttgac caagtcagat ccctgatgga gaactctgac agatgccagg
     2281 acatcaggaa cctggccttc ctgggcattg cctacaacac cctgctgcgc attgccgaaa
     2341 ttgccagaat cagagtgaag gacatctccc gcaccgatgg tgggagaatg ctgatccaca
     2401 ttggcaggac caagaccctg gtgtccacag ctggtgtgga gaaggccctg tccctggggg
     2461 ttaccaagct ggtggagaga tggatctctg tgtctggtgt ggctgatgac cccaacaact
     2521 acctgttctg ccgggtcaga aagaatggtg tggctgcccc ttctgccacc tcccaactgt
     2581 ccacccgggc cctggaaggg atctttgagg ccacccaccg ctccggaggg tctggctccg
     2641 gatcaagtgg tggcagcggt acccctttgt atggttttac ttcgatttgt ggaagaagac
     2701 ctgagatgga agatgctgtt tcgactatac caagattcct tcaatcttcc tctggttcga
     2761 tgttagatgg tcggtttgat cctcaatccg ccgctcattt cttcggtgtt tacgacggcc
     2821 atggcggttc tcaggtagcg aactattgta gagagaggat gcatttggct ttggcggagg
     2881 agatagctaa ggagaaaccg atgctctgcg atggtgatac gtggctggag aagtggaaga
     2941 aagctctttt caactcgttc ctgagagttg actcggagat tgggtcagtt gcgccggaga
     3001 cggttgggtc aacgtcggtg gttgccgttg ttttcccgtc tcacatcttc gtcgctaact
     3061 gcggtgactc tagagccgtt ctttgccgcg gcaaaactgc acttccatta tccgttgacc
     3121 ataaaccgga tagagaagat gaagctgcga ggattgaagc cgcaggaggg aaagtgattc
     3181 agtggaatgg agctcgtgtt ttcggtgttc tcgccatgtc gagatccatt ggcgatagat
     3241 acttgaaacc atccatcatt cctgatccgg aagtgacggc tgtgaagaga gtaaaagaag
     3301 atgattgtct gattttggcg agtgacgggg tttgggatgt aatgacggat gaagaagcgt
     3361 gtgagatggc aaggaagcgg attctcttgt ggcacaagaa aaacgcggtg gctggggatg
     3421 catcgttgct cgcggatgag cggagaaagg aagggaaaga tcctgcggcg atgtccgcgg
     3481 ctgagtattt gtcaaagctg gcgatacaga gaggaagcaa agacaacata agtgtggtgg
     3541 tggttgattt gaaggattac aaggacgatg acgataagcc caagaaaaag cggaaggtgt
     3601 gagaattcct gtgccttcta gttgccagcc atctgttgtt tgcccctccc ccgtgccttc
     3661 cttgaccctg gaaggtgcca ctcccactgt cctttcctaa taaaatgagg aaattgcatc
     3721 gcattgtctg agtaggtgtc attctattct ggggggtggg gtggggcagg acagcaaggg
     3781 ggaggattgg gaagacaata gcaggcatgc tggggatgcg gtgggctcta tggcttctga
     3841 ggcggaaaga accagctggg gctctagggg gtatccccac gcgccctgta gcgtgtaccg
     3901 ctgggagttc gtagacggaa acaaacgcag aatccaagcg cggccgccca ggatacatag
     3961 attaccacaa ctccgagccc ttccaccgct agcgcactcc tcaggtgcag gctgcctatc
     4021 agaaggtggt ggctggtgtg gccaatgccc tggctcacaa ataccactga gatctttttc
     4081 cctctgccaa aaattatggg gacatcatga agccccttga gcatctgact tctggctaat
     4141 aaaggaaatt tattttcatt gcaatagtgt gttggaattt tttgtgtctc tcactcggaa
     4201 ggacatatgg gagggcaaat catttaaaac atcagaatga gtatttggtt tagagtttgg
     4261 caacatatgc ccatatgctg gctgccatga acaaaggttg gctataaaga ggtcatcagt
     4321 atatgaaaca gccccctgct gtccattcct tattccatag aaaagccttg acttgaggtt
     4381 agattttttt tatattttgt tttgtgttat ttttttcttt aacatcccta aaattttcct
     4441 tacatgtttt actagccaga tttttcctcc tctcctgact actcccagtc atagctgtcc
     4501 ctcttctctt atggagatcc ctcgacctgc agcccaagct tggcgtaatc atggtcatag
     4561 ctgtttcctg tgtgaaattg ttatccgctc acaattccac acaacatacg agccggaagc
     4621 ataaagtgta aagcctgggg tgcctaatga gtgagctaac tcacattaat tgcgttgcgc
     4681 tcactgcccg ctttccagtc gggaaacctg tcgtgccagc ggatccgcat ctcaattagt
     4741 cagcaaccat agtcccgccc ctaactccgc ccagttccgc ccattctccg ccccatggct
     4801 gactaatttt ttttatttat gcagaggccg aggccgcctc ggcctctgag ctattccaga
     4861 agtagtgagg aggctttttt ggaggcctag gcttttgcaa aaagctaact tgtttattgc
     4921 agcttataat ggttacaaat aaagcaatag catcacaaat ttcacaaata aagcattttt
     4981 ttcactgcat tctagttgtg gtttgtccaa actcatcaat gtatcttatc atgtctggat
     5041 ccgctgcatt aatgaatcgg ccaacgcgcg gggagaggcg gtttgcgtat tgggcgctct
     5101 tccgcttcct cgctcactga ctcgctgcgc tcggtcgttc ggctgcggcg agcggtatca
     5161 gctcactcaa aggcggtaat acggttatcc acagaatcag gggataacgc aggaaagaac
     5221 atgtgagcaa aaggccagca aaaggccagg aaccgtaaaa aggccgcgtt gctggcgttt
     5281 ttccataggc tccgcccccc tgacgagcat cacaaaaatc gacgctcaag tcagaggtgg
     5341 cgaaacccga caggactata aagataccag gcgtttcccc ctggaagctc cctcgtgcgc
     5401 tctcctgttc cgaccctgcc gcttaccgga tacctgtccg cctttctccc ttcgggaagc
     5461 gtggcgcttt ctcatagctc acgctgtagg tatctcagtt cggtgtaggt cgttcgctcc
     5521 aagctgggct gtgtgcacga accccccgtt cagcccgacc gctgcgcctt atccggtaac
     5581 tatcgtcttg agtccaaccc ggtaagacac gacttatcgc cactggcagc agccactggt
     5641 aacaggatta gcagagcgag gtatgtaggc ggtgctacag agttcttgaa gtggtggcct
     5701 aactacggct acactagaag aacagtattt ggtatctgcg ctctgctgaa gccagttacc
     5761 ttcggaaaaa gagttggtag ctcttgatcc ggcaaacaaa ccaccgctgg tagcggtggt
     5821 ttttttgttt gcaagcagca gattacgcgc agaaaaaaag gatctcaaga agatcctttg
     5881 atcttttcta cggggtctga cgctcagtgg aacgaaaact cacgttaagg gattttggtc
     5941 atgagattat caaaaaggat cttcacctag atccttttaa attaaaaatg aagttttaaa
     6001 tcaatctaaa gtatatatga gtaaacttgg tctgacagtt accaatgctt aatcagtgag
     6061 gcacctatct cagcgatctg tctatttcgt tcatccatag ttgcctgact ccccgtcgtg
     6121 tagataacta cgatacggga gggcttacca tctggcccca gtgctgcaat gataccgcga
     6181 gacccacgct caccggctcc agatttatca gcaataaacc agccagccgg aagggccgag
     6241 cgcagaagtg gtcctgcaac tttatccgcc tccatccagt ctattaattg ttgccgggaa
     6301 gctagagtaa gtagttcgcc agttaatagt ttgcgcaacg ttgttgccat tgctacaggc
     6361 atcgtggtgt cacgctcgtc gtttggtatg gcttcattca gctccggttc ccaacgatca
     6421 aggcgagtta catgatcccc catgttgtgc aaaaaagcgg ttagctcctt cggtcctccg
     6481 atcgttgtca gaagtaagtt ggccgcagtg ttatcactca tggttatggc agcactgcat
     6541 aattctctta ctgtcatgcc atccgtaaga tgcttttctg tgactggtga gtactcaacc
     6601 aagtcattct gagaatagtg tatgcggcga ccgagttgct cttgcccggc gtcaatacgg
     6661 gataataccg cgccacatag cagaacttta aaagtgctca tcattggaaa acgttcttcg
     6721 gggcgaaaac tctcaaggat cttaccgctg ttgagatcca gttcgatgta acccactcgt
     6781 gcacccaact gatcttcagc atcttttact ttcaccagcg tttctgggtg agcaaaaaca
     6841 ggaaggcaaa atgccgcaaa aaagggaata agggcgacac ggaaatgttg aatactcata
     6901 ctcttccttt ttcaatatta ttgaagcatt tatcagggtt attgtctcat gagcggatac
     6961 atatttgaat gtatttagaa aaataaacaa ataggggttc cgcgcacatt tccccgaaaa
     7021 gtgccacctg ggtc
//
