[The description below was written by a language model from this plasmid's Addgene catalogue record and the feature table of its GenBank file.]
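Description:
pBW2661_pCAG-PV1-iCre-N270-L1-ABI-NLS-BGHpA is a 7,034 bp mammalian expression plasmid built on the pCAGGS backbone that encodes one half of a split, chemically inducible Cre recombinase. It is propagated in E. coli through a high-copy ColE1/pUC-type origin with ampicillin selection from the bla gene. The backbone also retains an SV40 origin, an SV40 poly(A) signal, and lac promoter/operator remnants. No mammalian selection marker is annotated, so the plasmid appears suited mainly to transient transfection.

Expression is driven by the CAG promoter, annotated as the CMV immediate-early enhancer, the chicken beta-actin promoter and a chimeric beta-actin/beta-globin intron, which together give strong, broadly active transcription in mammalian cells. The insert is a synthetic Cre fragment (iCre in the name) running from the N-terminus to amino acid 270, joined through a linker (L1) to the ABI chemically induced dimerization domain and ending in an SV40 nuclear localization signal. The feature table does not annotate the Cre or ABI coding regions themselves, but it does mark a FLAG epitope immediately upstream of the NLS, which the catalogue fields do not mention. The meaning of "PV1" in the name is not explained in the record. Transcripts terminate at a bovine growth hormone poly(A) signal, with the backbone's rabbit beta-globin poly(A) lying further downstream.

On its own this fragment would not be expected to be an active recombinase. ABI-type domains typically dimerize with a PYL partner in the presence of abscisic acid. The design therefore implies co-expression with a complementary C-terminal Cre fragment fused to that partner, so that adding the small molecule reconstitutes Cre and triggers recombination at lox sites. The companion construct is not described in this record.
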