Addgene plasmid #108745: pBW2661_pCAG-PV1-iCre-N270-L1-ABI-NLS-BGHpA
Purpose: Expresses N-terminus to aa270 of Cre recombinase fused to ABI CID
Depositing lab: Wilson Wong. Depositing organization: Boston University Main Campus. Publication: High-performance chemical- and light-inducible recombinases in mammalian cells and mice. Weinberg BH, Cho JH, Agarwal Y, Pham NTH, Caraballo LD, Walkosz M, Ortega C, Trexler M, Tague N, Law B, Benman WKJ, Letendre J, Beal J, Wong WW. Nat Commun. 2019 Oct 24;10(1):4845. doi: 10.1038/s41467-019-12800-7. PubMed 31649244.
Backbone
  Vector backbone: pCAGGS
  Vector type: Mammalian Expression, Cre/Lox, Synthetic Biology
Growth in bacteria
  Bacterial resistance: Ampicillin, 100 μg/mL
  Growth temperature: 37°C
  Growth strain: NEB Stable
  Copy number: High Copy
Gene/Insert
  Gene/Insert name: Cre recombinase fragment N-terminus to aa270
  Species: Synthetic
  Promoter: pCAG
  Tag / fusion protein: ABI,NLS (C terminal on insert)
  Cloning method: Restriction Enzyme; 5′ cloning site MluI (not destroyed); 3′ cloning site BspEI (not destroyed)
Terms and licenses: Academic/Nonprofit Terms; Industry Terms: Not Available to Industry
Depositor comments: Please visit https://www.biorxiv.org/content/10.1101/747121v1 for bioRxiv preprint.
How to cite: pBW2661_pCAG-PV1-iCre-N270-L1-ABI-NLS-BGHpA was a gift from Wilson Wong (Addgene plasmid # 108745 ; http://n2t.net/addgene:108745 ; RRID:Addgene_108745)
